Addgene plasmid #53128: pGfa2-EGFP
Purpose: Expression of EGFP in mouse astrocytes
Depositing lab: Michael Brenner. Depositing organization: National Institute of Neurological Disorders and Strokes (NINDS).
Backbone
  Vector backbone: pGfa2-cLac
  Backbone manufacturer: Brenner Lab
  Vector type: Mammalian Expression, Mouse Targeting
Growth in bacteria
  Bacterial resistance: Ampicillin, 100 μg/mL
  Growth temperature: 37°C
  Growth strain: DH5alpha
  Copy number: Unknown
Gene/Insert
  Gene/Insert name: Gfa2 (alt names: glial fibrillary acidic protein; GFAP)
  Species: H. sapiens (human)
  Mutation: contains -2163 to +47 (the human gfa2 segment), with the initiating ATG mutated to TTG
  Entrez Gene: GFAP (a.k.a. ALXDRD)
  Promoter: human Gfa2
  Tag / fusion protein: EGFP (C terminal on insert); mP1 (C terminal on insert)
  Cloning method: Restriction Enzyme; 5′ cloning site BglII (not destroyed); 3′ cloning site BglII (not destroyed)
  Sequencing primers: 5′ MB-351 CATCGCCAGTCTAGCCCACTCCT; 3′ MB-352 GACGTTGTAAAACGACGGCCAGT
Terms and licenses: Academic/Nonprofit Terms; Industry Terms: Not Available to Industry
Depositor comments: This plasmid was made by digesting pGfa2-cLac with BamHI to remove the lacZ gene (digestion of pGfa2-nLac would produce the same recipient), blunt ending by filling in, and inserting the SmaI/StuI fragment from Clontech's pEGFP that contains the EGFP coding region. The first two bases from each of the filled in BamHI sites were lost during the construction.
How to cite: pGfa2-EGFP was a gift from Michael Brenner (Addgene plasmid # 53128 ; http://n2t.net/addgene:53128 ; RRID:Addgene_53128)
