[The description below was written by a language model from this plasmid's Addgene catalogue record and pLannotate feature annotations shown in this document.]
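Description:
pGfa2-EGFP is a mammalian expression and mouse transgenesis plasmid designed to drive EGFP expression in astrocytes. It derives from the pGfa2-cLac backbone, a pUC-type vector. The feature table shows a high-copy ColE1/pUC origin, an ampicillin resistance gene with its own promoter, and remnants of the lac promoter/operator, lacZα and the pUC multiple cloning site. Propagation and selection in E. coli rely on ampicillin resistance. No mammalian selection marker is annotated.

The regulatory element is the human gfa2 segment of the glial fibrillary acidic protein (GFAP) gene, spanning -2163 to +47 relative to the transcription start. The GFAP initiating ATG is mutated to TTG so that translation begins at the reporter's own start codon rather than within the promoter fragment. The construct was made by removing lacZ from the parent plasmid with BamHI, filling in the ends, and inserting a blunt fragment carrying the EGFP coding region. The depositor notes that two bases were lost from each filled-in BamHI site.

Downstream of EGFP lies a segment listed as mP1. The automated annotation detects a protamine-1 (PRM1) fragment there, although it matched that fragment to a rabbit entry. In the gfa2 vector series this protamine sequence is generally understood to supply an intron and polyadenylation signal, but the record does not say so. The short C14orf178 and GVQW1 fragments annotated within the promoter region are probably incidental database matches to human genomic sequence, not intended coding elements. BglII sites flank the cassette, which would allow its excision. The plasmid is used to label astrocytes with green fluorescence in mice.
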