Features (pLannotate 1.2.2; 16 found; start..end, strand, type, name):
   1315..1410    +  CDS            C14orf178 (fragment): CN178_HUMAN - Experimental evidence at transcript level: Swiss-Prot protein existence level 2. From Homo sapiens (Human).
   1828..2547    +  CDS            EGFP: the original enhanced GFP (Yang et al., 1996) mammalian codon-optimized
   2641..2688    +  CDS            PRM1 (fragment): HSP1_RABIT - Also known as PRM-1. Experimental evidence at protein level: Swiss-Prot protein existence level 1. Protamines substitute for histones in the chromatin of sperm during the haploid phase of spermatogenesis. They compact sperm DNA into a highly condensed, stable and inactive complex. From Oryctolagus cuniculus (Rabbit).
   3168..3186    +  misc_feature   MCS (fragment): pUC18/19 multiple cloning site
   3189..3343    +  CDS            lacZα (fragment): LacZα fragment of β-galactosidase; lacZ fragment
   3349..3448    -  misc_feature   bom (fragment): basis of mobility region from pBR322
   3550..3585    -  CDS            rop (fragment): Rop protein, which maintains plasmids at low copy number; rop
   3680..3784    +  promoter       AmpR promoter: bla
   3785..4645    +  CDS            AmpR: β-lactamase; bla; confers resistance to ampicillin, carbenicillin, and related antibiotics
   4816..5404    +  rep_origin     ori: high-copy-number ColE1/pMB1/pBR322/pUC origin of replication
   5587..5679    +  CDS            lacI (fragment): lac repressor; lacI; The lac repressor binds to the lac operator to inhibit transcription in E. coli. This inhibition can be relieved by adding lactose or isopropyl-β-D-thiogalactopyranoside (IPTG).
   5692..5713    +  protein_bind   CAP binding site: CAP binding activates transcription in the presence of cAMP. E. coli catabolite activator protein
   5728..5758    +  promoter       lac promoter: promoter for the E. coli lac operon
   5766..5782    +  protein_bind   lac operator: The lac repressor binds to the lac operator to inhibit transcription in E. coli. This inhibition can be relieved by adding lactose or isopropyl-β-D-thiogalactopyranoside (IPTG). lac repressor encoded by lacI
   5815..5832    +  misc_feature   MCS (fragment): pUC18/19 multiple cloning site
   5919..6179    -  CDS            GVQW1 (fragment): GVQW1_HUMAN - Also known as TIGD1L2. Experimental evidence at transcript level: Swiss-Prot protein existence level 2. From Homo sapiens (Human).
>Addgene plasmid #53128 | pGfa2-EGFP | addgene full sequence | sequence record 424393 | Addgene NGS Result
AGAACATATCCTGGTGTGGAGTAGGGGACGCTGCTCTGACAGAGGCTCGGGGGCCTGAGCTGGCTCTGTG
AGCTGGGGAGGAGGCAGACAGCCAGGCCTTGTCTGCAAGCAGACCTGGCAGCATTGGGCTGGCCGCCCCC
CAGGGCCTCCTCTTCATGCCCAGTGAATGACTCACCTTGGCACAGACACAATGTTCGGGGTGGGCACAGT
GCCTGCTTCCCGCCGCACCCCAGCCCCCCTCAAATGCCTTCCGAGAAGCCCATTGAGCAGGGGGCTTGCA
TTGCACCCCAGCCTGACAGCCTGGCATCTTGGGATAAAAGCAGCACAGCCCCCTAGGGGCTGCCCTTGCT
GTGTGGCGCCACCGGCGGTGGAGAACAAGGCTCTATTCAGCCTGTGCCCAGGAAAGGGGATCAGGGGATG
CCCAGGCATGGACAGTGGGTGGCAGGGGGGGAGAGGAGGGCTGTCTGCTTCCCAGAAGTCCAAGGACACA
AATGGGTGAGGGGACTGGGCAGGGTTCTGACCCTGTGGGACCAGAGTGGAGGGCGTAGATGGACCTGAAG
TCTCCAGGGACAACAGGGCCCAGGTCTCAGGCTCCTAGTTGGGCCCAGTGGCTCCAGCGTTTCCAAACCC
ATCCATCCCCAGAGGTTCTTCCCATCTCTCCAGGCTGATGTGTGGGAACTCGAGGAAATAAATCTCCAGT
GGGAGACGGAGGGGTGGCCAGGGAAACGGGGCGCTGCAGGAATAAAGACGAGCCAGCACAGCCAGCTCAT
GTGTAACGGCTTTGTGGAGCTGTCAAGGCCTGGTCTCTGGGAGAGAGGCACAGGGAGGCCAGACAAGGAA
GGGGTGACCTGGAGGGACAGATCCAGGGGCTAAAGTCCTGATAAGGCAAGAGAGTGCCGGCCCCCTCTTG
CCCTATCAGGACCTCCACTGCCACATAGAGGCCATGATTGACCCTTAGACAAAGGGCTGGTGTCCAATCC
CAGCCCCCAGCCCCAGAACTCCAGGGAATGAATGGGCAGAGAGCAGGAATGTGGGACATCTGTGTTCAAG
GGAAGGACTCCAGGAGTCTGCTGGGAATGAGGCCTAGTAGGAAATGAGGTGGCCCTTGAGGGTACAGAAC
AGGTTCATTCTTCGCCAAATTCCCAGCACCTTGCAGGCACTTACAGCTGAGTGAGATAATGCCTGGGTTA
TGAAATCAAAAAGTTGGAAAGCAGGTCAGAGGTCATCTGGTACAGCCCTTCCTTCCCTTTTTTTTTTTTT
TTTTTGTGAGACAAGGTCTCTCTCTGTTGCCCAGGCTGGAGTGGCGCAAACACAGCTCACTGCAGCCTCA
ACCTACTGGGCTCAAGCAATCCTCCAGCCTCAGCCTCCCAAAGTGCTGGGATTACAAGCATGAGCCACCC
CACTCAGCCCTTTCCTTCCTTTTTAATTGATGCATAATAATTGTAAGTATTCATCATGGTCCAACCAACC
CTTTCTTGACCCACCTTCCTAGAGAGAGGGTCCTCTTGCTTCAGCGGTCAGGGCCCCAGACCCATGGTCT
GGCTCCAGGTACCACCTGCCTCATGCAGGAGTTGGCGTGCCCAGGAAGCTCTGCCTCTGGGCACAGTGAC
CTCAGTGGGGTGAGGGGAGCTCTCCCCATAGCTGGGCTGCGGCCCAACCCCACCCCCTCAGGCTATGCCA
GGGGGTGTTGCCAGGGGCACCCGGGCATCGCCAGTCTAGCCCACTCCTTCATAAAGCCCTCGCATCCCAG
GAGCGAGCAGAGCCAGAGCAGGTTGGAGAGGAGACGCATCACCTCCGCTGCTCGCGGGGAGGGTACCGGT
CGCCACCATGGTGAGCAAGGGCGAGGAGCTGTTCACCGGGGTGGTGCCCATCCTGGTCGAGCTGGACGGC
GACGTAAACGGCCACAAGTTCAGCGTGTCCGGCGAGGGCGAGGGCGATGCCACCTACGGCAAGCTGACCC
TGAAGTTCATCTGCACCACCGGCAAGCTGCCCGTGCCCTGGCCCACCCTCGTGACCACCCTGACCTACGG
CGTGCAGTGCTTCAGCCGCTACCCCGACCACATGAAGCAGCACGACTTCTTCAAGTCCGCCATGCCCGAA
GGCTACGTCCAGGAGCGCACCATCTTCTTCAAGGACGACGGCAACTACAAGACCCGCGCCGAGGTGAAGT
TCGAGGGCGACACCCTGGTGAACCGCATCGAGCTGAAGGGCATCGACTTCAAGGAGGACGGCAACATCCT
GGGGCACAAGCTGGAGTACAACTACAACAGCCACAACGTCTATATCATGGCCGACAAGCAGAAGAACGGC
ATCAAGGTGAACTTCAAGATCCGCCACAACATCGAGGACGGCAGCGTGCAGCTCGCCGACCACTACCAGC
AGAACACCCCCATCGGCGACGGCCCCGTGCTGCTGCCCGACAACCACTACCTGAGCACCCAGTCCGCCCT
GAGCAAAGACCCCAACGAGAAGCGCGATCACATGGTCCTGCTGGAGTTCGTGACCGCCGCCGGGATCACT
CTCGGCATGGACGAGCTGTACAAGTAAAGCGGCCGCGACTCTAGAATTCCAACTGAGCGCCGGTCGCTAC
CATTACCAACTTGTCTGGTGTCAAAAATAATAGGTCCGCAGATCCCGGCCAGATACCGATGCTGCCGCAG
CAAAAGCAGGAGCAGATGCCGCCGTCGCAGGCGAAGATGTCGCAGACGGAGGAGGCGATGCTGCCGGCGG
AGGAGGCGAAGTAAGTAGAGGGCTGGGCTGGGCTGTGGGGGGTGTGGGGTGCGGGACTGGGCAGTCTGGG
AGTCCCTCTCACCACTTTTCTTACCTTTCTAGGATGCTGCCGTCGCCGCCGCTCATACACCATAAGGTGT
AAAAAATACTAGATGCACAGAATAGCAAGTCCATCAAAACTCCTGCGTGAGAATTTTACCAGACTTCAAG
AGCATCTCGCCACATCTTGAAAAATGCCACCGTCCGATGAAAAACAGGAGCCTGCTAAGGAACAATGCCA
CCTGTCAATAAATGTTGAAAACTCATCCCATTCCTGCCTCTTGGTCCTTGGGCTTGGGGAGGGGTGCGCG
GATGTGGTTAGGGAACATGACTGGTCAAATGGGAAGGGCTTCAAAAGAATTCCCAATATTGACTACCAAG
CCACCTGTACAGATCTGCCTGCAGGCATGCAAGCTTGGCACTGGCCGTCGTTTTACAACGTCGTGACTGG
GAAAACCCTGGCGTTACCCAACTTAATCGCCTTGCAGCACATCCCCCTTTCGCCAGCTGGCGTAATAGCG
AAGAGGCCCGCACCGATCGCCCTTCCCAACAGTTGCGCAGCCTGAATGGCGAATGGCGCCTGATGCGGTA
TTTTCTCCTTACGCATCTGTGCGGTATTTCACACCGCATATGGTGCACTCTCAGTACAATCTGCTCTGAT
GCCGCATAGTTAAGCCAGCCCCGACACCCGCCAACACCCGCTGACGCGCCCTGACGGGCTTGTCTGCTCC
CGGCATCCGCTTACAGACAAGCTGTGACCGTCTCCGGGAGCTGCATGTGTCAGAGGTTTTCACCGTCATC
ACCGAAACGCGCGAGACGAAAGGGCCTCGTGATACGCCTATTTTTATAGGTTAATGTCATGATAATAATG
GTTTCTTAGACGTCAGGTGGCACTTTTCGGGGAAATGTGCGCGGAACCCCTATTTGTTTATTTTTCTAAA
TACATTCAAATATGTATCCGCTCATGAGACAATAACCCTGATAAATGCTTCAATAATATTGAAAAAGGAA
GAGTATGAGTATTCAACATTTCCGTGTCGCCCTTATTCCCTTTTTTGCGGCATTTTGCCTTCCTGTTTTT
GCTCACCCAGAAACGCTGGTGAAAGTAAAAGATGCTGAAGATCAGTTGGGTGCACGAGTGGGTTACATCG
AACTGGATCTCAACAGCGGTAAGATCCTTGAGAGTTTTCGCCCCGAAGAACGTTTTCCAATGATGAGCAC
TTTTAAAGTTCTGCTATGTGGCGCGGTATTATCCCGTATTGACGCCGGGCAAGAGCAACTCGGTCGCCGC
ATACACTATTCTCAGAATGACTTGGTTGAGTACTCACCAGTCACAGAAAAGCATCTTACGGATGGCATGA
CAGTAAGAGAATTATGCAGTGCTGCCATAACCATGAGTGATAACACTGCGGCCAACTTACTTCTGACAAC
GATCGGAGGACCGAAGGAGCTAACCGCTTTTTTGCACAACATGGGGGATCATGTAACTCGCCTTGATCGT
TGGGAACCGGAGCTGAATGAAGCCATACCAAACGACGAGCGTGACACCACGATGCCTGTAGCAATGGCAA
CAACGTTGCGCAAACTATTAACTGGCGAACTACTTACTCTAGCTTCCCGGCAACAATTAATAGACTGGAT
GGAGGCGGATAAAGTTGCAGGACCACTTCTGCGCTCGGCCCTTCCGGCTGGCTGGTTTATTGCTGATAAA
TCTGGAGCCGGTGAGCGTGGGTCTCGCGGTATCATTGCAGCACTGGGGCCAGATGGTAAGCCCTCCCGTA
TCGTAGTTATCTACACGACGGGGAGTCAGGCAACTATGGATGAACGAAATAGACAGATCGCTGAGATAGG
TGCCTCACTGATTAAGCATTGGTAACTGTCAGACCAAGTTTACTCATATATACTTTAGATTGATTTAAAA
CTTCATTTTTAATTTAAAAGGATCTAGGTGAAGATCCTTTTTGATAATCTCATGACCAAAATCCCTTAAC
GTGAGTTTTCGTTCCACTGAGCGTCAGACCCCGTAGAAAAGATCAAAGGATCTTCTTGAGATCCTTTTTT
TCTGCGCGTAATCTGCTGCTTGCAAACAAAAAAACCACCGCTACCAGCGGTGGTTTGTTTGCCGGATCAA
GAGCTACCAACTCTTTTTCCGAAGGTAACTGGCTTCAGCAGAGCGCAGATACCAAATACTGTTCTTCTAG
TGTAGCCGTAGTTAGGCCACCACTTCAAGAACTCTGTAGCACCGCCTACATACCTCGCTCTGCTAATCCT
GTTACCAGTGGCTGCTGCCAGTGGCGATAAGTCGTGTCTTACCGGGTTGGACTCAAGACGATAGTTACCG
GATAAGGCGCAGCGGTCGGGCTGAACGGGGGGTTCGTGCACACAGCCCAGCTTGGAGCGAACGACCTACA
CCGAACTGAGATACCTACAGCGTGAGCTATGAGAAAGCGCCACGCTTCCCGAAGGGAGAAAGGCGGACAG
GTATCCGGTAAGCGGCAGGGTCGGAACAGGAGAGCGCACGAGGGAGCTTCCAGGGGGAAACGCCTGGTAT
CTTTATAGTCCTGTCGGGTTTCGCCACCTCTGACTTGAGCGTCGATTTTTGTGATGCTCGTCAGGGGGGC
GGAGCCTATGGAAAAACGCCAGCAACGCGGCCTTTTTACGGTTCCTGGCCTTTTGCTGGCCTTTTGCTCA
CATGTTCTTTCCTGCGTTATCCCCTGATTCTGTGGATAACCGTATTACCGCCTTTGAGTGAGCTGATACC
GCTCGCCGCAGCCGAACGACCGAGCGCAGCGAGTCAGTGAGCGAGGAAGCGGAAGAGCGCCCAATACGCA
AACCGCCTCTCCCCGCGCGTTGGCCGATTCATTAATGCAGCTGGCACGACAGGTTTCCCGACTGGAAAGC
GGGCAGTGAGCGCAACGCAATTAATGTGAGTTAGCTCACTCATTAGGCACCCCAGGCTTTACACTTTATG
CTTCCGGCTCGTATGTTGTGTGGAATTGTGAGCGGATAACAATTTCACACAGGAAACAGCTATGACATGA
TTACGAATTCGAGCTCGGTACCAGATCTGAGCTCCCACCTCCCTCTCTGTGCTGGGACTCACAGAGGGAG
ACCTCAGGAGGCAGTCTGTCCATCACATGTCCAAATGCAGAGCATACCCTGGGCTGGGCGCAGTGGCGCA
CAACTGTAATTCCAGCACTTTGGGAGGCTGATGTGGAAGGATCACTTGAGCCCAGAAGTTCTAGACCAGC
CTGGGCAACATGGCAAGACCCTATCTCTACAAAAAAAGTTAAAAAATCAGCCACGTGTGGTGACACACAC
CTGTAGTCCCAGCTATTCAGGAGGCTGAGGTGAGGGGATCACTTAAGGCTGGGAGGTTGAGGCTGCAGTG
AGTCGTGGTTGCGCCACTGCACTCCAGCCTGGGCAACAGTGAGACCCTGTCTCAAAAGACAAAAAAAAAA
AAAAAAAAAAAA
