>Addgene plasmid #53128 | pGfa2-EGFP | addgene partial sequence | sequence record 84076 | M13-F20 5'-TGTAAAACGACGGCCAGT-3'
ATCTGTACAGGTGGCTTGGTAGTCAATATTGGGAATTCTTTTGAAGCCCTTCCCATTTGACCAGTCATGT
TCCCTAACCACATCCGCGCACCCCTCCCCAAGCCCAAGGACCAAGAGGCAGGAATGGGATGAGTTTTCAA
CATTTATTGACAGGTGGCATTGTTCCTTAGCAGGCTCCTGTTTTTCATCGGACGGTGGCATTTTTCAAGA
TGTGGCGAGATGCTCTTGAAGTCTGGTAAAATTCTCACGCAGGAGTTTTGATGGACTTGCTATTCTGTGC
ATCTAGTATTTTTTACACCTTATGGTGTATGAGCGGCGGCGACGGCAGCATCCTAGAAAGGTAAGAAAAG
TGGTGAGAGGGACTCCCAGACTGCCCAGTCCCGCACCCCACACCCCCCACAGCCCAGCCCAGCCCTCTAC
TTACTTCGCCTCCTCCGCCGGCAGCATCGCCTCCTCCGTCTGCGACATCTTCGCCTGCGACGGCGGCATC
TGCTCCTGCTTTTGCTGCGGCAGCATCGGTATCTGGCCGGGATCTGCGGACCTATTATTTTTGACACCAG
ACAAGTTGGTAATGGTAGCGACCGGCGCTCAGTTGGAATTCTAGAGTCGCGGCCGCTTTACTTGTACAGC
TCGTCCATGCCGAGAGTGATCCCGGCGGCGGTCACGAACTCCAGCAGGACCATGTGATCGCGCTTCTCGT
TGGGGTCTTTGCTCAGGGCGGACTGGGTGCTCAGGTAGTGGTTGTCGGGCAGCAGCACGGGGCCGTCGCC
GATGGGGGTGTTCTGCTGGTAGTGGTCGGCGAGCTGCACGCTGCCGTCCTCGATGTTGTGGCGGATCTTG
AAGTTCACCTTGATGCCGTTCTTCTGCTTGTCGGCCATGATATAGACGTTGTGGCTGTTGTAGTTGTACT
CCAGCTTGTGCCCCAGGATGTTGCCGTCCTCCTTGAAGTCGATGCCCTTCAGCTCGATGCGGTTCACCAG
GGTGTCGCCCTCGAACTTCACCTCGGCGCGGGTCTTGTAGTTGCCGTCGTCCTTGAAGAAGATGGTGCGC
TCCTGGACGTA
