>Addgene plasmid #53128 | pGfa2-EGFP | addgene partial sequence | sequence record 84077 | EGFP-N 5'-CGTCGCCGTCCAGCTCGACCAG-3'
CTCCTCGCCCTTGCTCACCATGGTGGCGACCGGTACCCTCCCCGCGAGCAGCGGAGGTGATGCGTCTCCT
CTCCAACCTGCTCTGGCTCTGCTCGCTCCTGGGATGCGAGGGCTTTATGAAGGAGTGGGCTAGACTGGCG
ATGCCCGGGTGCCCCTGGCAACACCCCCTGGCATAGCCTGAGGGGGTGGGGTTGGGCCGCAGCCCAGCTA
TGGGGAGAGCTCCCCTCACCCCACTGAGGTCACTGTGCCCAGAGGCAGAGCTTCCTGGGCACGCCAACTC
CTGCATGAGGCAGGTGGTACCTGGAGCCAGACCATGGGTCTGGGGCCCTGACCGCTGAAGCAAGAGGACC
CTCTCTCTAGGAAGGTGGGTCAAGAAAGGGTTGGTTGGACCATGATGAATACTTACAATTATTATGCATC
AATTAAAAAGGAAGGAAAGGGCTGAGTGGGGTGGCTCATGCTTGTAATCCCAGCACTTTGGGAGGCTGAG
GCTGGAGGATTGCTTGAGCCCAGTAGGTTGAGGCTGCAGTGAGCTGTGTTTGCGCCACTCCAGCCTGGGC
AACAGAGAGAGACCTTGTCTCACAAAAAAAAAAAAAAAAAAGGGAAGGAAGGGCTGTACCAGATGACCTC
TGACCTGCTTTCCAACTTTTTGATTTCATAACCCAGGCATTATCTCACTCAGCTGTAAGTGCCTGCAAGG
TGCTGGGAATTTGGCGAAGAATGAACCTGTTCTGTACCCTCAAGGGCCACCTCATTTCCTACTAGGCCTC
ATTCCCAGCAGACTCCTGGAGTCCTTCCCTTGAACACAGATGTCCCACATTCCTGCTCTCTGCCCATTCA
TTCCCTGGAGTTCTGGGGCTGGGGGCTGGGATTGGACACCAGCCCTTTGTCTAAGGGTCAATCATGGCCT
CTATGTGGCAGTGG
