>Addgene plasmid #53128 | pGfa2-EGFP | addgene partial sequence | sequence record 84078 | M13pUC-Rev 5'-AGCGGATAACAATTTCACACAGG-3'
CGAATTCGAGCTCGGTACCAGATCTGAGCTCCCACCTCCCTCTCTGTGCTGGGACTCACAGAGGGAGACC
TCAGGAGGCAGTCTGTCCATCACATGTCCAAATGCAGAGCATACCCTGGGCTGGGCGCAGTGGCGCACAA
CTGTAATTCCAGCACTTTGGGAGGCTGATGTGGAAGGATCACTTGAGCCCAGAAGTTCTAGACCAGCCTG
GGCAACATGGCAAGACCCTATCTCTACAAAAAAAGTTAAAAAATCAGCCACGTGTGGTGACACACACCTG
TAGTCCCAGCTATTCAGGAGGCTGAGGTGAGGGGATCACTTAAGGCTGGGAGGTTGAGGCTGCAGTGAGT
CGTGGTTGCGCCACTGCACTCCAGCCTGGGCAACAGTGAGACCCTGTCTCAAAAGACAAAAAAAAAAAAA
AAAAAAAAAAGAACATATCCTGGTGTGGAGTAGGGGACGCTGCTCTGACAGAGGCTCGGGGGCCTGAGCT
GGCTCTGTGAGCTGGGGAGGAGGCAGACAGCCAGGCCTTGTCTGCAAGCAGACCTGGCAGCATTGGGCTG
GCCGCCCCCCAGGGCCTCCTCTTCATGCCCAGTGAATGACTCACCTTGGCACAGACACAATGTTCGGGGT
GGGCACAGTGCCTGCTTCCCGCCGCACCCCAGCCCCCCTCAAATGCCTTCCGAGAAGCCCATTGAGCAGG
GGGCTTGCATTGCACCCCAGCCTGACAGCCTGGCATCTTGGGATAAAAGCAGCACAGCCCCCTAGGGGCT
GCCCTTGCTGTGTGGCGCCACCGGCGGTGGAGAACAAGGCTCTATTCAGCCTGTGCCCAGGAAAGGGGAT
CAGGGGATGCCCAGGCATGGACAGTGGGTGGCAGGGGGGGAGAGGAGGGCTGTCTGCTTCCCAGAAGTCC
AAGGACACAAATGGGTGAGGGGACTGGGCAGGGTTCTGACCCTGTGGGACCAGA
